>Addgene plasmid #166427 | pBS L30 mRuby3-Rab6b | addgene full sequence | sequence record 333504 | Addgene NGS Result
TCTCGCGCGTTTCGGTGATGACGGTGAAAACCTCTGACACATGCAGCTCCCGGAGACGGTCACAGCTTGT
CTGTAAGCGGATGCCGGGAGCAGACAAGCCCGTCAGGGCGCGTCAGCGGGTGTTGGCGGGTGTCGGGGCT
GGCTTAACTATGCGGCATCAGAGCAGATTGTACTGAGAGTGCACCATATGCGGTGTGAAATACCGCACAG
ATGCGTAAGGAGAAAATACCGCATCAGG
[124 nt withheld, positions 239-362]
C
[91 nt withheld, positions 364-454]
A
[49 nt withheld, positions 456-504]
CCTTTGACGTTGGAGTCCACGTTCTTT
[37 nt withheld, positions 532-568]
ACCCTATCTCGGTCTATTCTTTTGATTTATAAGGGATTTTGCCGATTTCGGCCTATTGGTTAAAAAATGA
GCTGATTTAACAAAAATTTAACGCGAATTTTAACAAAATATTAACGCTTACAATTTCCATTCGCCATTCA
GGCTGCGCAACTGTTGGGAAGGGCGATCGGTGCGGGCCTCTTCGCTATTACGCCAGCTGGCGAAAGGGGG
ATGTGCTGCAAGGCGATTAAGTTGGGTAACGCCAGGGTTTTCCCAGTCACGACGTTGTAAAACGACGGCC
AGTGAATTGTAATACGACTCACTATAGGGCGAATTCGAGCTCGGTACCCGGGGATCGCAGAACAAACGCC
CAGAACCGAAGGCCGGAGCCCAGACGCCGCAGCAGCCCAGCCTGCGTTGTAACCCGGTCCCCATAGCAAC
CAACTACCGCAGACTACTCTCGCAAGCGCTGTTCTGCTTGTGACCCGGACCGGCTTCTCTTCCGCTTCCG
GTCCCACAATCCTCTGTCGGCCTAGAAGAGCTTTGCATTGTGGGAGCTCCTTCCTTTCTCGCTCCCCGGC
CATCTTGGCGGCTGGTGTTGGTGAGTGAGCTCTGCGGGGTAAACGATTAGGCGGCTCGGGGAGCTCCGCT
AGCTGGTGTTTGACGCTCTGGATTATAATCCTCTCTTCTGTCCTCTGTGTATGCTAGGTTGGGGGTTGTC
CCGCACCTACTAGAGGATCCGCCACCATGGTGTCTAAGGGCGAAGAGCTGATCAAGGAAAATATGCGTAT
GAAGGTGGTCATGGAAGGTTCGGTCAACGGCCACCAATTCAAATGCACAGGTGAAGGAGAAGGCAGACCG
TACGAGGGAGTGCAAACCATGAGGATCAAAGTCATCGAGGGAGGACCCCTGCCATTTGCCTTTGACATTC
TTGCCACGTCGTTCATGTATGGCAGCCGTACCTTTATCAAGTACCCGGCCGACATCCCTGATTTCTTTAA
ACAGTCCTTTCCTGAGGGTTTTACTTGGGAAAGAGTTACGAGATACGAAGATGGTGGAGTCGTCACCGTC
ACGCAGGACACCAGCCTTGAGGATGGCGAGCTCGTCTACAACGTCAAGGTCAGAGGGGTAAACTTTCCCT
CCAATGGTCCCGTGATGCAGAAGAAGACCAAGGGTTGGGAGCCTAATACAGAGATGATGTATCCAGCAGA
TGGTGGTCTGAGAGGATACACTGACATCGCACTGAAAGTTGATGGTGGTGGCCATCTGCACTGCAACTTC
GTGACAACTTACAGGTCAAAAAAGACCGTCGGGAACATCAAGATGCCCGGTGTCCATGCCGTTGATCACC
GCCTGGAAAGGATCGAGGAGAGTGACAATGAAACCTACGTAGTGCAAAGAGAAGTGGCAGTTGCCAAATA
CAGCAACCTTGGTGGTGGCATGGACGAGCTGTACAAGGGTGGTTCCGGTGGATCTGGAGGTTCTGATATC
ACAAGTTTGTACAAAAAAGCAGGCACCATGTCCGCAGGGGGAGATTTTGGGAATCCACTGAGAAAATTCA
AGTTGGTGTTCTTGGGGGAGCAGAGCGTCGGGAAGACGTCTCTGATTACGAGGTTCATGTACGACAGCTT
CGACAACACATACCAGGCAACCATTGGGATTGACTTCTTGTCAAAAACCATGTACTTGGAGGACCGCACG
GTGCGACTGCAGCTCTGGGACACAGCTGGTCAGGAGAGGTTCCGCAGCCTGATCCCCAGCTACATCCGGG
ACTCCACGGTGGCTGTGGTGGTGTACGACATCACAAATCTCAACTCCTTCCAACAGACCTCTAAGTGGAT
CGACGACGTCAGGACAGAGAGGGGCAGTGATGTTATCATCATGCTGGTGGGCAACAAGACGGACCTGGCT
GATAAGAGGCAGATAACCATCGAGGAGGGGGAGCAGCGCGCCAAAGAACTGAGCGTCATGTTCATTGAGA
CCAGTGCGAAGACTGGCTACAACGTGAAGCAGCTTTTTCGACGTGTGGCGTCGGCTCTACCCGGAATGGA
GAATGTCCAGGAGAAAAGCAAAGAAGGGATGATTGACATCAAGCTGGACAAACCCCAGGAGCCCCCGGCC
AGCGAGGGCGGCTGCTCCTGCTAGAACCCAGCTTTCTTGTACAAAGTGGTGATATCGTAGGTTGACCTGC
AGGGGGAGATGGGGGAGGCTAACTGAAACACGGAAGGAGACAATACCGGAAGGAACCCGCGCTATGACGG
CAATAAAAAGACAGAATAAAACGCACGGGTGTTGGGTCGTTTGTTCATAAACGCGGGGTTCGGTCCCAGG
GCTGGCACTCTGTCGATACCCCACCGAGACCCCATTGGGGCCAATACGCCCGCGTTTCTTCCTTTTCCCC
ACCCCACCCCCCAAGTTCGGGTGAAGGCCCAGGGCTCGCAGCCAACGTCGGGGCGGCAAGCCCTGCCATA
GCCACGGGCCCCGTGGGTTAGGGACGGGGTCCCCCATGCAAGCTTTTGTTCCCTTTAGTGAGGGTTAATT
TCGAGCTTGGCGTAATCATGGTCATAGCTGTTTCCTGTGTGAAATTGTTATCCGCTCACAATTCCACACA
ACATACGAGCCGGAAGCATAAAGTGTAAAGCCTGGGGTGCCTAATGAGTGAGCTAACTCACATTAATTGC
GTTGCGCTCACTGCCCGCTTTCCAGTCGGGAAACCTGTCGTGCCAGCTGCATTAATGAATCGGCCAACGC
GCGGGGAGAGGCGGTTTGCGTATTGGGCGCTCTTCCGCTTCCTCGCTCACTGACTCGCTGCGCTCGGTCG
TTCGGCTGCGGCGAGCGGTATCAGCTCACTCAAAGGCGGTAATACGGTTATCCACAGAATCAGGGGATAA
CGCAGGAAAGAACATGTGAGCAAAAGGCCAGCAAAAGGCCAGGAACCGTAAAAAGGCCGCGTTGCTGGCG
TTTTTCCATAGGCTCCGCCCCCCTGACGAGCATCACAAAAATCGACGCTCAAGTCAGAGGTGGCGAAACC
CGACAGGACTATAAAGATACCAGGCGTTTCCCCCTGGAAGCTCCCTCGTGCGCTCTCCTGTTCCGACCCT
GCCGCTTACCGGATACCTGTCCGCCTTTCTCCCTTCGGGAAGCGTGGCGCTTTCTCATAGCTCACGCTGT
AGGTATCTCAGTTCGGTGTAGGTCGTTCGCTCCAAGCTGGGCTGTGTGCACGAACCCCCCGTTCAGCCCG
ACCGCTGCGCCTTATCCGGTAACTATCGTCTTGAGTCCAACCCGGTAAGACACGACTTATCGCCACTGGC
AGCAGCCACTGGTAACAGGATTAGCAGAGCGAGGTATGTAGGCGGTGCTACAGAGTTCTTGAAGTGGTGG
CCTAACTACGGCTACACTAGAAGAACAGTATTTGGTATCTGCGCTCTGCTGAAGCCAGTTACCTTCGGAA
AAAGAGTTGGTAGCTCTTGATCCGGCAAACAAACCACCGCTGGTAGCGGTGGTTTTTTTGTTTGCAAGCA
GCAGATTACGCGCAGAAAAAAAGGATCTCAAGAAGATCCTTTGATCTTTTCTACGGGGTCTGACGCTCAG
TGGAACGAAAACTCACGTTAAGGGATTTTGGTCATGAGATTATCAAAAAGGATCTTCACCTAGATCCTTT
TAAATTAAAAATGAAGTTTTAAATCAATCTAAAGTATATATGAGTAAACTTGGTCTGACAGTTACCAATG
CTTAATCAGTGAGGCACCTATCTCAGCGATCTGTCTATTTCGTTCATCCATAGTTGCCTGACTCCCCGTC
GTGTAGATAACTACGATACGGGAGGGCTTACCATCTGGCCCCAGTGCTGCAATGATACCGCGAGACCCAC
GCTCACCGGCTCCAGATTTATCAGCAATAAACCAGCCAGCCGGAAGGGCCGAGCGCAGAAGTGGTCCTGC
AACTTTATCCGCCTCCATCCAGTCTATTAATTGTTGCCGGGAAGCTAGAGTAAGTAGTTCGCCAGTTAAT
AGTTTGCGCAACGTTGTTGCCATTGCTACAGGCATCGTGGTGTCACGCTCGTCGTTTGGTATGGCTTCAT
TCAGCTCCGGTTCCCAACGATCAAGGCGAGTTACATGATCCCCCATGTTGTGCAAAAAAGCGGTTAGCTC
CTTCGGTCCTCCGATCGTTGTCAGAAGTAAGTTGGCCGCAGTGTTATCACTCATGGTTATGGCAGCACTG
CATAATTCTCTTACTGTCATGCCATCCGTAAGATGCTTTTCTGTGACTGGTGAGTACTCAACCAAGTCAT
TCTGAGAATAGTGTATGCGGCGACCGAGTTGCTCTTGCCCGGCGTCAATACGGGATAATACCGCGCCACA
TAGCAGAACTTTAAAAGTGCTCATCATTGGAAAACGTTCTTCGGGGCGAAAACTCTCAAGGATCTTACCG
CTGTTGAGATCCAGTTCGATGTAACCCACTCGTGCACCCAACTGATCTTCAGCATCTTTTACTTTCACCA
GCGTTTCTGGGTGAGCAAAAACAGGAAGGCAAAATGCCGCAAAAAAGGGAATAAGGGCGACACGGAAATG
TTGAATACTCATACTCTTCCTTTTTCAATATTATTGAAGCATTTATCAGGGTTATTGTCTCATGAGCGGA
TACATATTTGAATGTATTTAGAAAAATAAACAAATAGGGGTTCCGCGCACATTTCCCCGAAAAGTGCCAC
CTGACGTCTAAGAAACCATTATTATCATGACATTAACCTATAAAAATAGGCGTATCACGAGGCCCTTTCG
Features (pLannotate 1.2.2; 20 found; start..end, strand, type, name):
      2..37      +  CDS            rop (fragment): Rop protein, which maintains plasmids at low copy number; rop
    139..238     +  misc_feature   bom (fragment): basis of mobility region from pBR322
    239..667     +  rep_origin     f1 ori (sequence partly withheld): f1 bacteriophage origin of replication; arrow indicates direction of (+) strand synthesis
    698..855     -  CDS            lacZα (fragment): LacZα fragment of β-galactosidase; lacZ fragment
    858..876     +  promoter       T7 promoter: promoter for bacteriophage T7 RNA polymerase
    879..904     +  misc_feature   MCS (fragment): pUC18/19 multiple cloning site
   1295..2005    +  CDS            mRuby3: mRuby3 is a basic (constitutively fluorescent) red fluorescent protein published in 2016, derived from Entacmaea quadricolor. It has low acid sensitivity.
   2040..2060    +  protein_bind   attB1: mutant version of attB; core recombination site for the Gateway® BP reaction BP Clonase™
   2066..2689    +  CDS            RAB6B: RAB6B_HUMAN - Experimental evidence at protein level: Swiss-Prot protein existence level 1. Seems to have a role in retrograde membrane traffic at the level of the Golgi complex. May function in retrograde transport in neuronal cells. From Homo sapiens (Human).
   2694..2718    -  protein_bind   attB2: mutant version of attB; recombination site for the Gateway® BP reaction BP Clonase™
   2806..2854    +  polyA_signal   HSV TK poly(A) signal: herpes simplex virus thymidine kinase polyadenylation signal (Cole and Stacy, 1985)
   2945..2961    -  polyA_signal   bGH poly(A) signal (fragment): bovine growth hormone polyadenylation signal
   3070..3088    -  promoter       T3 promoter: promoter for bacteriophage T3 RNA polymerase
   3133..3149    -  protein_bind   lac operator: The lac repressor binds to the lac operator to inhibit transcription in E. coli. This inhibition can be relieved by adding lactose or isopropyl-β-D-thiogalactopyranoside (IPTG). lac repressor encoded by lacI
   3157..3187    -  promoter       lac promoter: promoter for the E. coli lac operon
   3202..3223    -  protein_bind   CAP binding site: CAP binding activates transcription in the presence of cAMP. E. coli catabolite activator protein
   3236..3328    -  CDS            lacI (fragment): lac repressor; lacI; The lac repressor binds to the lac operator to inhibit transcription in E. coli. This inhibition can be relieved by adding lactose or isopropyl-β-D-thiogalactopyranoside (IPTG).
   3511..4099    -  rep_origin     ori: high-copy-number ColE1/pMB1/pBR322/pUC origin of replication
   4270..5130    -  CDS            AmpR: β-lactamase; bla; confers resistance to ampicillin, carbenicillin, and related antibiotics
   5131..5235    -  promoter       AmpR promoter: bla
