[The description below was written by a language model from this plasmid's Addgene catalogue record and pLannotate feature annotations shown in this document.]
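Description:
pBS L30 mRuby3-Rab6b is a mammalian expression plasmid built on a pBluescript-type (pBS) backbone that was adapted for mammalian cells by adding the promoter of the mouse ribosomal protein L30 gene and an HSV thymidine kinase polyadenylation signal. In bacteria it is maintained through a high-copy ColE1/pUC-type origin and selected with ampicillin via the β-lactamase (AmpR) gene and its own promoter. The backbone also retains typical phagemid elements: an f1 origin, flanking T7 and T3 promoters, and remnants of the lacZα/lac promoter-operator region and multiple cloning site. No mammalian selection marker is annotated.

The payload is human RAB6B, a small GTPase implicated in retrograde membrane traffic at the Golgi, fused at its N-terminus to the red fluorescent protein mRuby3. In the annotated 5,328-nt sequence the mRuby3 coding region lies upstream of an attB1 site, followed by the RAB6B coding sequence, an attB2 site and the HSV TK poly(A) signal. This layout is consistent with the insert having been introduced by Gateway recombination, with the attB1 scar forming part of the linker between tag and GTPase. The L30 promoter itself was not picked up by the automated annotation, but it presumably occupies the unannotated stretch between the cloning-site remnant and mRuby3. The catalogue purpose line refers to Rab5C, whereas the plasmid name, insert field and feature table all identify Rab6B, so that line appears to be an error in the record.

The deliberately weak L30 promoter gives low-level expression. This suits live-cell fluorescence imaging of Rab6B-positive compartments while limiting the overexpression artefacts common with strong viral promoters.
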