Addgene plasmid #166427: pBS L30 mRuby3-Rab6b
Purpose: Rab5C fused to mRuby3 fluorescent protein (ex558/em592) tag in N-ter under control of a weak L30 promoter.
Depositing lab: Raphael Gaudin.
Backbone
  Vector backbone: pBS
  Modifications to backbone: Modified for mammalian expression using the promoter of the mouse ribosomal protein L30 gene ("weak promoter") and a HSV TK polyA tail
  Vector type: Mammalian Expression
Growth in bacteria
  Bacterial resistance: Ampicillin, 100 μg/mL
  Growth temperature: 37°C
  Growth strain: DH5alpha
  Copy number: Unknown
Gene/Insert
  Gene/Insert name: Rab6B
  Species: H. sapiens (human)
  GenBank ID: NC_000003.12 51560
  Promoter: L30 weak promoter
  Tag / fusion protein: mRuby3 (N terminal on insert)
  Entrez Gene: RAB6B
  Cloning method: Gateway Cloning
  Sequencing primers: 5′ M13pUC-fwd; 3′ T3
Terms and licenses: Academic/Nonprofit Terms; Industry Terms: Not Available to Industry
How to cite: pBS L30 mRuby3-Rab6b was a gift from Raphael Gaudin (Addgene plasmid # 166427 ; http://n2t.net/addgene:166427 ; RRID:Addgene_166427)
